>Addgene plasmid #145482 | pGBW-m4046496 | depositor full sequence | sequence record 287659 | Full Sequence
GCGGCCGCTTGCTATATTGAAGTACGGATTAGAAGCCGCCGAGCGGGCGACAGCCCTCCGACGGAAGACT
CTCCTCCGTGCGTCCTCGTCTTCACCGGTCGCGTTCCTGAAACGCAGATGTGCCTCGCGCCGCACTGCTC
CGAACAATAAAGATTCTACAATACTAGCTTTTATGGTTATGAAGAGGAAAAATTGGCAGTAACCTGGCCC
CACAAACCTTCAAATTAACGAATCAAATTAACAACCATAGGATGATAATGCGATTAGTTTTTTAGCCTTA
TTTCTGGGGTAATTAATCAGCGAAGCGATGATTTTTGATCTATTAACAGATATATAAATGGAAAAGCTGC
ATAACCACTTTAACTAATACTTTCAACATTTTCAGTTTGTATTACTTCTTATTCAAATGTCATAAAAGTA
TCAACAAAAAATTGTTAATATACCTCTATACTTTAACGTCAAGGAGAAAAAACTATAATGATCGAGTTAT
CCTTGATAGATTTCTATCTATGTTTTTTGGCATTCCTGCTTTTTCTCGTGTTGATTATGTTGATTATCTT
CTGGTTCAGTTTAGAATTGCAAGACCATAATGAAACATGCCACGCCCTCGTGCCGAGAGGTTCTAAAATC
GAGGAAGGTAAGCTAGTCATTTGGATAAATGGAGATAAGGGTTACAACGGTTTGGCAGAAGTAGGCAAGA
AATTTGAAAAGGACACAGGTATCAAGGTGACGGTTGAACATCCAGACAAGTTAGAAGAAAAATTCCCTCA
AGTTGCTGCTACTGGTGATGGTCCCGACATTATTTTCTGGGCCCACGATCGTTTTGGTGGATATGCTCAG
TCAGGTTTGCTGGCTGAGATCACCCCAGACAAGGCCTTCCAAGATAAATTGTACCCATTCACTTGGGATG
CTGTCAGATACAACGGTAAGCTTATAGCATATCCAATTGCTGTTGAAGCCTTATCGTTGATCTACAATAA
GGACTTGTTACCTAACCCACCAAAGACATGGGAAGAAATTCCAGCTTTGGATAAAGAGCTAAAGGCCAAG
GGAAAAAGCGCTTTGATGTTTAACTTACAAGAACCTTATTTCACCTGGCCATTAATCGCTGCTGACGGTG
GTTACGCATTTAAATACGAAAACGGTAAGTATGACATTAAGGATGTCGGCGTTGATAATGCTGGTGCAAA
GGCTGGTTTGACCTTCTTGGTTGATTTAATAAAGAATAAACACATGAACGCTGACACTGACTACTCTATC
GCCGAAGCCGCTTTCAACAAGGGTGAAACTGCTATGACCATAAATGGTCCATGGGCCTGGAGTAACATTG
ATACTTCTAAAGTAAACTATGGTGTCACTGTTTTGCCTACATTCAAAGGCCAACCATCCAAGCCCTTTGT
CGGTGTTCTATCCGCTGGCATCAATGCTGCTTCTCCAAACAAGGAGCTAGCTAAAGAATTTTTGGAAAAT
TACTTGTTAACTGACGAAGGTTTGGAGGCCGTTAACAAGGACAAGCCATTGGGTGCTGTCGCTTTGAAAT
CTTACGAAGAAGAATTGGCTAAGGATCCCAGAATTGCCGCTACCATGGAGAACGCCCAAAAGGGTGAAAT
TATGCCAAACATCCCACAAATGTCAGCCTTCTGGTACGCAGTTAGGACTGCCGTGATTAATGCTGCTTCC
GGTAGACAAACCGTCGACGAAGCATTAAAAGATGCTCAAACGTAAACAGGCCCCTTTTCCTTTGTCGATA
TCATGTAATTAGTTATGTCACGCTTACATTCACGCCCTCCTCCCACATCCGCTCTAACCGAAAAGGAAGG
AGTTAGACAACCTGAAGTCTAGGTCCCTATTTATTTTTTTTAATAGTTATGTTAGTATTAAGAACGTTAT
TTATATTTCAAATTTTTCTTTTTTTTCTGTACAAAGCGGCCGCCGAACCACTAGTGCACTGCAGTACACG
GTTTCCTTGAAATTTTTTTGATTCGGTAATCTCCGAACAGAAGGAAGAACGAAGGAAGGAGCACAGACTT
AGATTGGTATATATACGCATATGTAGTGTTGAAGAAACATGAAATTGCCCAGTATTCTTAACCCAACTGC
ACAGAACAAAAACGTGCAGGAAACGAAGATAAATCATGTCGAAAGCTACATATAAGGAACGTGCTGCTAC
TCATCCTAGTCCTGTTGCTGCCAAGCTATTTAATATCATGCACGAAAAGCAAACAAACTTGTGTGCTTCA
TTGGATGTTCGTACCACCAAGGAATTACTGGAGTTAGTTGAAGCATTAGGTCCCAAAATTTGTTTACTAA
AAACACATGTGGATATCTTGACTGATTTTTCCATGGAGGGCACAGTTAAGCCGCTAAAGGCATTATCCGC
CAAGTACAATTTTTTACTCTTCGAGGACAGAAAATTTGCTGACATTGGTAATACAGTCAAATTGCAGTAC
TCTGCGGGTGTATACAGAATAGCAGAATGGGCAGACATTACGAATGCACACGGTGTGGTGGGCCCAGGTA
TTGTTAGCGGTTTGAAGCAGGCGGCAGAAGAAGTAACAAAGGAACCTAGAGGCCTTTTGATGTTAGCAGA
ATTGTCATGCAAGGGCTCCCTATCTACTGGAGAATATACTAAGGGTACTGTTGACATTGCGAAGAGCGAC
AAAGATTTTGTTATCGGCTTTATTGCTCAAAGAGACATGGGTGGAAGAGATGAAGGTTACGATTGGTTGA
TTATGACACCCGGTGTGGGTTTAGATGACAAGGGAGATGCATTGGGTCAACAGTATAGAACCGTGGATGA
TGTGGTTTCTACAGGATCTGACATTATTATTGTTGGAAGAGGACTATTTGCAAAGGGAAGGGATGCTAAG
GTAGAGGGTGAACGTTACAGAAAAGCAGGCTGGGAAGCATATTTGAGAAGATGCGGCCAGCAAAACTAAA
AAACTGTATTATAAGTAAATGCATGTATACTAAACTCACAAATTAGAGCTTCAATTTAATTATATCAGTT
ATTACCCGAGTAACGAAGCATCTGTGCTTCATTTTGTAGAACAAAAATGCAACGCGAGAGCGCTAATTTT
TCAAACAAAGAATCTGAGCTGCATTTTTACAGAACAGAAATGCAACGCGAAAGCGCTATTTTACCAACGA
AGAATCTGTGCTTCATTTTTGTAAAACAAAAATGCAACGCGAGAGCGCTAATTTTTCAAACAAAGAATCT
GAGCTGCATTTTTACAGAACAGAAATGCAACGCGAGAGCGCTATTTTACCAACAAAGAATCTATACTTCT
TTTTTGTTCTACAAAAATGCATCCCGAGAGCGCTATTTTTCTAACAAAGCATCTTAGATTACTTTTTTTC
TCCTTTGTGCGCTCTATAATGCAGTCTCTTGATAACTTTTTGCACTGTAGGTCCGTTAAGGTTAGAAGAA
GGCTACTTTGGTGTCTATTTTCTCTTCCATAAAAAAAGCCTGACTCCACTTCCCGCGTTTACTGATTACT
AGCGAAGCTGCGGGTGCATTTTTTCAAGATAAAGGCATCCCCGATTATATTCTATACCGATGTGGATTGC
GCATACTTTGTGAACAGAAAGTGATAGCGTTGATGATTCTTCATTGGTCAGAAAATTATGAACGGTTTCT
TCTATTTTGTCTCTATATACTACGTATAGGAAATGTTTACATTTTCGTATTGTTTTCGATTCACTCTATG
AATAGTTCTTACTACAATTTTTTTGTCTAAAGAGTAATACTAGAGATAAACATAAAAAATGTAGAGGTCG
AGTTTAGATGCAAGTTCAAGGAGCGAAAGGTGGATGGGTAGGTTATATAGGGATATAGCACAGAGATATA
TAGCAAAGAGATACTTTTGAGCAATGTTTGTGGAAGCGGTATTCGCAATATTTTAGTAGCTCGTTACAGT
CCGGTGCGTTTTTGGTTTTTTGAAAGTGCGTCATCAGAGCGCTTTTGGTTTTCAAAAGCGCTCTGAAGTT
CCTATACTTTCTAGCTAGAGAATAGGAACTTCCCGAGCGGCCGCGTGTTACAAGCTTGACTCCAGCGTAA
CTGGACTGCAATCAACTCACTGGCTCACCTTCACGGGTGGGCCTTTCTTCGGTAGAAAATCAAAGGATCT
TCTTGAGATCCTTTTTTTCTGCGCGTAATCTGCTGCTTGCAAACAAAAAAACCACCGCTACCAGCGGTGG
TTTGTTTGCCGGATCAAGAGCTACCAACTCTTTTTCCGAGGTAACTGGCTTCAGCAGAGCGCAGATACCA
AATACTGTTCTTCTAGTGTAGCCGTAGTTAGGCCACCACTTCAAGAACTCTGTAGCACCGCCTACATACC
TCGCTCTGCTAATCCTGTTACCAGTGGCTGCTGCCAGTGGCGATAAGTCGTGTCTTACCGGGTTGGACTC
AAGACGATAGTTACCGGATAAGGCGCAGCGGTCGGGCTGAACGGGGGGTTCGTGCACACAGCCCAGCTTG
GAGCGAACGACCTACACCGAACTGAGATACCTACAGCGTGAGCTATGAGAAAGCGCCACGCTTCCCGAAG
GGAGAAAGGCGGACAGGTATCCGGTAAGCGGCAGGGTCGGAACAGGAGAGCGCACGAGGGAGCTTCCAGG
GGTAAACGCCTGGTATCTTTATAGTCCTGTCGGGTTTCGCCACCTCTGACTTGAGCATCGATTTTTGTGA
TGCTCGTCAGGGGGGCGGAGCCTATGGAAAAACGCCAGCAACGCAGAAAGGCCCACCCGAAGGTGAGCCA
GGTGATTACATTTGGGCCCTCATCAGAGGTTTTCACCGTCATCACCGAAACGCGCGAGGCAGCTGCGGTA
AAGCTCATCAGCGTGGTCGTGAAGCGATTCACAGATGTCTGCCTGTTCATCCGCGTCCAGCTCGTTGAGT
TTCTCCAGAAGCGTTAATGTCTGGCTTCTGATAAAGCGGGCCATGTTAAGGGCGGTTTTTTCCTGTTTGG
TCACTTACCAATGCTTAATCAGTGAGGCACCTATCTCAGCGATCTGTCTATTTCGTTCATCCATAGTTGC
CTGACTCCCCGTCGTGTAGATAACTACGATGCGGGAGGGCTTACCATCTGGCCCCAGTGCTGCAATGATA
CCGCGAGACCCACGCTCACCGGCTCCAGATTTATCAGCAATAAACCAGCCAGCCGGGAGGGCCGAGCGCA
GAAGTGATCCTGCAACTTTATCCGCCTCCATCCAGTCTATTAATTGTTGCCGGGAAGCTAGAGTAAGTAG
TTCGCCAGTTAATAGTTTGCGCAACGTTGTTGCCATTGCTACAGGCATCGTGGTGTCACGCTCGTCGTTT
GGTATGGCTTCATTCAGCTCCGGTTCCCAACGATCAAGGCGAGTTACATGATCCCCCATGTTGTGCAAAA
AAGCGGTTAGCTCCTTCGGTCCTCCGATCGTTGCCAGAAGTAAGTTGGCCGCAGTGTTATCACTCATGGT
TATGGCAGCACTGCATAATTCTCTTACTGTCATGCCATCCGTGAGATGCTTTTCTGTGACTGGTGAGTAC
TCAACCAAGTCATTCTGAGAATAGTGTATGCGGCGACCGAGTTGCTCTTGCCCGGCGTCAATACGGGATA
ATACCGCGCCACATAGCAGAACTTTAAAAGTGCTCATCATTGGAAAACGTTCTTCGGGGCGTAAACTCTC
AAGGATCTTACCGCTGTTGAGATCCAGTTCGATGTAACCCACTCGTGCACCCAACTGATCTTCAGCATCT
TTTACTTTCACCAGCGTTTCTGGGTGAGCAAAAACAGGAAGGCAAAATGCCGCAAAAAAGGGAATAAGGG
CGACACGGAAATGTTGAATACTCATTTTAGCTTCCTTAGCTCCTGAAAATCTCGATAACTCAAAAAATAC
GCCCGGTAGTGATCTTATTTCATTATGGTGAAAGTTGGAACCTCTTACGTGCCGATCAAGTCAAAAGCCT
CCGGTCGGAGGCTTTTGACTTTCTGCTATGGAGGTCAGGTATGATTTAAATGGTCAGTTAGA
Features (pLannotate 1.2.2; 14 found; start..end, strand, type, name):
     25..466     +  promoter       GAL1 promoter: S. cerevisiae GAL1; inducible promoter, regulated by Gal4
    478..606     +  CDS            NS7B_SARS2: Experimental evidence at protein level: Swiss-Prot protein existence level 1. From Severe acute respiratory syndrome coronavirus 2 (2019-nCoV) (SARS-CoV-2).
    622..1722    +  CDS            malE (fragment): MALE_ECO57 - Experimental evidence at protein level: Swiss-Prot protein existence level 1. Part of the ABC transporter complex MalEFGK involved in maltose/maltodextrin import. Binds maltose and higher maltodextrins. From Escherichia coli O157:H7.
   1751..1923    +  terminator     CYC1 terminator (fragment): S. cerevisiae CYC1; transcription terminator for CYC1
   1959..2135    +  promoter       URA3 promoter (fragment): S. cerevisiae URA3
   2136..2939    +  CDS            URA3: orotidine-5'-phosphate decarboxylase, required for uracil biosynthesis; S. cerevisiae URA3; yeast auxotrophic marker, counterselectable with 5-fluoroorotic acid (5-FOA)
   3022..4004    -  rep_origin     2μ ori: yeast 2μ plasmid origin of replication
   4082..4111    +  terminator     T3Te terminator: phage T3 early transcription terminator
   4133..4720    +  rep_origin     ori: high-copy-number ColE1/pMB1/pBR322/pUC origin of replication
   4732..4759    -  terminator     T7Te terminator: phage T7 early transcription terminator
   4783..4974    -  CDS            rop: Rop protein, which maintains plasmids at low copy number; rop
   4975..5835    -  CDS            AmpR: β-lactamase; bla; confers resistance to ampicillin, carbenicillin, and related antibiotics
   5836..5938    -  promoter       cat promoter: promoter of the E. coli cat gene encoding chloramphenicol acetyltransferase
   5939..5970    -  terminator     tonB terminator: bidirectional E. coli tonB-P14 transcription terminator
