[The description below was written by a language model from this plasmid's Addgene catalogue record and pLannotate feature annotations shown in this document.]
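Description:
pGBW-m4046496 is an E. coli–yeast shuttle plasmid for galactose-inducible expression of the SARS-CoV-2 accessory protein ORF7b in Saccharomyces cerevisiae. In yeast it replicates episomally from a 2μ origin and is selected through the URA3 auxotrophic marker (with its own promoter), which complements uracil auxotrophy and can be counterselected with 5-fluoroorotic acid. In bacteria it is maintained from a ColE1/pUC-type origin and selected with ampicillin through a β-lactamase gene that the annotation places downstream of a cat promoter. The catalogue lists the plasmid as high copy, although the feature table also detects a short rop-like coding segment adjacent to AmpR. Phage T3 and T7 early terminators and a tonB terminator flank the bacterial modules, presumably insulating them from read-through transcription.

The expression cassette begins with the GAL1 promoter, which is regulated by Gal4 and induced by galactose. It drives a synthetic ORF7b coding sequence that was recoded for S. cerevisiae codon usage and made by gene synthesis. Downstream, the backbone supplies a C-terminal maltose-binding protein (the E. coli malE product). According to the catalogue it is joined to ORF7b through a thrombin-cleavable linker, which is not separately annotated in the feature table. A CYC1 terminator fragment ends the transcript. The MBP fusion can aid solubility and allows amylose-affinity purification, and thrombin cleavage would release the small viral protein from the tag. The record gives the purpose only as yeast expression of ORF7b, which fits production of the protein for biochemical or functional study. The annotated full sequence is about 6 kb, somewhat more than the sum of the listed backbone and insert sizes.
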