Addgene plasmid #145482: pGBW-m4046496
Purpose: Yeast Expression plasmid for SARS-CoV-2 ORF7b
Depositing lab: Ginkgo Bioworks & Benjie Chen. Depositing organization: Ginkgo Bioworks.
Backbone
  Vector backbone: AmpR; 2u URA3
  Backbone size w/o insert (bp): 4078
  Vector type: Yeast Expression
  Selectable markers: URA3
Growth in bacteria
  Bacterial resistance: Ampicillin, 100 μg/mL
  Growth temperature: 37°C
  Growth strain: DH5alpha
  Copy number: High Copy
Gene/Insert
  Gene/Insert name: SARS-CoV-2 ORF7b
  Species: S. cerevisiae (budding yeast); Severe acute respiratory syndrome coronavirus 2
  Insert size (bp): 125
  Mutation: Saccharomyces cerevisiae recode 1
  Entrez Gene: ORF7b (a.k.a. GU280_gp08)
  Promoter: pGAL1
  Tag / fusion protein: Cleavable thrombin;MBP (C terminal on backbone)
  Cloning method: Unknown
Resource information
  A portion of this plasmid was derived from a plasmid made by: GinkgoBioworks
Depositor comments: NCBI Reference Sequence: YP_009725318.1Created by gene synthesis with Not1 site.
How to cite: pGBW-m4046496 was a gift from Ginkgo Bioworks & Benjie Chen (Addgene plasmid # 145482 ; http://n2t.net/addgene:145482 ; RRID:Addgene_145482)
